>Addgene plasmid #214644 | pGL4_CRE-CMV-BC0502-luc2 | addgene full sequence | sequence record 423244 | Addgene NGS Result
GGCCTAACTGGCCGGTACCTGAGCTCGCTAGCCTCGAGGATATCAAACAAGTTTGTACAAAAAAGCAGGC
TCCCTAACTGGCCGGTACCGAGCTCTTACGCGTGCTAGCGCACCAGACAGTGACGTCAGCTGCCAGATCC
CATGGCCGTCATACTGTGACGTCTTTCAGACACCCCATTGACGTCAATGGGAGAACAGATCTGCCGCCCC
GACTAGCGCACCAGACAGTGACGTCAGCTGCCAGATCCCATGGCCGTCATACTGTGACGTCTTTCAGACA
CCCCATTGACGTCAATGGGAGAACAGATCTGCCGCCCCGACTAGCGGGGGGCTCAACTTTTCTATACAAA
GTTGCGGTACCCGGGTCGAGTAGGCGTGTACGGTGGGAGGCCTATATAAGCAGAGCTCGTTTAGTGAACC
GTCAGATCGCCTGGAGACGCCATCCACGCTGTTTTGACCTCCATAGAAGACACCGGGACCGATCCAGCCC
AACTTTGTATAATAAAGTTGAGCTAGTTGCTAAGTCTGCCGAGTAGAATTAACCCTCACTAAAGGGTAGG
TGACACTATCAAAACATTACTACATTCTAACACGGTGTTCTACAAACTTTTACTCTTTCCTATAGTGAGT
CGTATTAGTAGACGCGAGTCAATGCATGTACGACAGCTTTCTTGTACAAAGTGGTTCGATATCAAGATCT
GGCCTCGGCGGCCAAGCTTGGCAATCCGGTACTGTTGGTAAAGCCACCATGGAAGATGCCAAAAACATTA
AGAAGGGCCCAGCGCCATTCTACCCACTCGAAGACGGGACCGCCGGCGAGCAGCTGCACAAAGCCATGAA
GCGCTACGCCCTGGTGCCCGGCACCATCGCCTTTACCGACGCACATATCGAGGTGGACATTACCTACGCC
GAGTACTTCGAGATGAGCGTTCGGCTGGCAGAAGCTATGAAGCGCTATGGGCTGAATACAAACCATCGGA
TCGTGGTGTGCAGCGAGAATAGCTTGCAGTTCTTCATGCCCGTGTTGGGTGCCCTGTTCATCGGTGTGGC
TGTGGCCCCAGCTAACGACATCTACAACGAGCGCGAGCTGCTGAACAGCATGGGCATCAGCCAGCCCACC
GTCGTATTCGTGAGCAAGAAAGGGCTGCAAAAGATCCTCAACGTGCAAAAGAAGCTACCGATCATACAAA
AGATCATCATCATGGATAGCAAGACCGACTACCAGGGCTTCCAAAGCATGTACACCTTCGTGACTTCCCA
TTTGCCACCCGGCTTCAACGAGTACGACTTCGTGCCCGAGAGCTTCGACCGGGACAAAACCATCGCCCTG
ATCATGAACAGTAGTGGCAGTACCGGATTGCCCAAGGGCGTAGCCCTACCGCACCGCACCGCTTGTGTCC
GATTCAGTCATGCCCGCGACCCCATCTTCGGCAACCAGATCATCCCCGACACCGCTATCCTCAGCGTGGT
GCCATTTCACCACGGCTTCGGCATGTTCACCACGCTGGGCTACTTGATCTGCGGCTTTCGGGTCGTGCTC
ATGTACCGCTTCGAGGAGGAGCTATTCTTGCGCAGCTTGCAAGACTATAAGATTCAATCTGCCCTGCTGG
TGCCCACACTATTTAGCTTCTTCGCTAAGAGCACTCTCATCGACAAGTACGACCTAAGCAACTTGCACGA
GATCGCCAGCGGCGGGGCGCCGCTCAGCAAGGAGGTAGGTGAGGCCGTGGCCAAACGCTTCCACCTACCA
GGCATCCGCCAGGGCTACGGCCTGACAGAAACAACCAGCGCCATTCTGATCACCCCCGAAGGGGACGACA
AGCCTGGCGCAGTAGGCAAGGTGGTGCCCTTCTTCGAGGCTAAGGTGGTGGACTTGGACACCGGTAAGAC
ACTGGGTGTGAACCAGCGCGGCGAGCTGTGCGTCCGTGGCCCCATGATCATGAGCGGCTACGTTAACAAC
CCCGAGGCTACAAACGCTCTCATCGACAAGGACGGCTGGCTGCACAGCGGCGACATCGCCTACTGGGACG
AGGACGAGCACTTCTTCATCGTGGACCGGCTGAAGAGCCTGATCAAATACAAGGGCTACCAGGTAGCCCC
AGCCGAACTGGAGAGCATCCTGCTGCAACACCCCAACATCTTCGACGCCGGGGTCGCCGGCCTGCCCGAC
GACGATGCCGGCGAGCTGCCCGCCGCAGTCGTCGTGCTGGAACACGGTAAAACCATGACCGAGAAGGAGA
TCGTGGACTATGTGGCCAGCCAGGTTACAACCGCCAAGAAGCTGCGCGGTGGTGTTGTGTTCGTGGACGA
GGTGCCTAAAGGACTGACCGGCAAGTTGGACGCCCGCAAGATCCGCGAGATTCTCATTAAGGCCAAGAAG
GGCGGCAAGATCGCCGTGTAATCTGCTTGCAAGAACTGGTTCAGTAGCTTAAGCCACTTTGTGATCCACC
TTAACAGCCACGGCTTCCCTCCCGAGGTGGAGGAGCAGGCCGCCGGCACCCTGCCCATGAGCTGCGCCCA
GGAGAGCGGCATGGATAGACACCCTGCTGCTTGCGCCAGCGCCAGGATCAACGTCTAACTGCAGTCTAGA
GTCGGGGCGGCCGGCCGCTTCGAGCAGACATGATAAGATACATTGATGAGTTTGGACAAACCACAACTAG
AATGCAGTGAAAAAAATGCTTTATTTGTGAAATTTGTGATGCTATTGCTTTATTTGTAACCATTATAAGC
TGCAATAAACAAGTTAACAACAACAATTGCATTCATTTTATGTTTCAGGTTCAGGGGGAGGTGTGGGAGG
TTTTTTAAAGCAAGTAAAACCTCTACAAATGTGGTAAAATCGATAAGGATCCGTTTGCGTATTGGGCGCT
CTTCCGCTGATCTGCGCAGCACCATGGCCTGAAATAACCTCTGAAAGAGGAACTTGGTTAGCTACCTTCT
GAGGCGGAAAGAACCAGCTGTGGAATGTGTGTCAGTTAGGGTGTGGAAAGTCCCCAGGCTCCCCAGCAGG
CAGAAGTATGCAAAGCATGCATCTCAATTAGTCAGCAACCAGGTGTGGAAAGTCCCCAGGCTCCCCAGCA
GGCAGAAGTATGCAAAGCATGCATCTCAATTAGTCAGCAACCATAGTCCCGCCCCTAACTCCGCCCATCC
CGCCCCTAACTCCGCCCAGTTCCGCCCATTCTCCGCCCCATGGCTGACTAATTTTTTTTATTTATGCAGA
GGCCGAGGCCGCCTCTGCCTCTGAGCTATTCCAGAAGTAGTGAGGAGGCTTTTTTGGAGGCCTAGGCTTT
TGCAAAAAGCTCGATTCTTCTGACACTAGCGCCACCATGAAGAAGCCCGAACTCACCGCTACCAGCGTTG
AAAAATTTCTCATCGAGAAGTTCGACAGTGTGAGCGACCTGATGCAGTTGTCGGAGGGCGAAGAGAGCCG
AGCCTTCAGCTTCGATGTCGGCGGACGCGGCTATGTACTGCGGGTGAATAGCTGCGCTGATGGCTTCTAC
AAAGACCGCTACGTGTACCGCCACTTCGCCAGCGCTGCACTACCCATCCCCGAAGTGTTGGACATCGGCG
AGTTCAGCGAGAGCCTGACATACTGCATCAGTAGACGCGCCCAAGGCGTTACTCTCCAAGACCTCCCCGA
AACAGAGCTGCCTGCTGTGTTACAGCCTGTCGCCGAAGCTATGGATGCTATTGCCGCCGCCGACCTCAGT
CAAACCAGCGGCTTCGGCCCATTCGGGCCCCAAGGCATCGGCCAGTACACAACCTGGCGGGATTTCATTT
GCGCCATTGCTGATCCCCATGTCTACCACTGGCAGACCGTGATGGACGACACCGTGTCCGCCAGCGTAGC
TCAAGCCCTGGACGAACTGATGCTGTGGGCCGAAGACTGTCCCGAGGTGCGCCACCTCGTCCATGCCGAC
TTCGGCAGCAACAACGTCCTGACCGACAACGGCCGCATCACCGCCGTAATCGACTGGTCCGAAGCTATGT
TCGGGGACAGTCAGTACGAGGTGGCCAACATCTTCTTCTGGCGGCCCTGGCTGGCTTGCATGGAGCAGCA
GACTCGCTACTTCGAGCGCCGGCATCCCGAGCTGGCCGGCAGCCCTCGTCTGCGAGCCTACATGCTGCGC
ATCGGCCTGGATCAGCTCTACCAGAGCCTCGTGGACGGCAACTTCGACGATGCTGCCTGGGCTCAAGGCC
GCTGCGATGCCATCGTCCGCAGCGGGGCCGGCACCGTCGGTCGCACACAAATCGCTCGCCGGAGCGCAGC
CGTATGGACCGACGGCTGCGTCGAGGTGCTGGCCGACAGCGGCAACCGCCGGCCCAGTACACGACCGCGC
GCTAAGGAGGTAGGTCGAGTTTAAACTCTAGAACCGGTCATGGCCGCAATAAAATATCTTTATTTTCATT
ACATCTGTGTGTTGGTTTTTTGTGTGTTCGAACTAGATGCTGTCGACCGATGCCCTTGAGAGCCTTCAAC
CCAGTCAGCTCCTTCCGGTGGGCGCGGGGCATGACTATCGTCGCCGCACTTATGACTGTCTTCTTTATCA
TGCAACTCGTAGGACAGGTGCCGGCAGCGCTCTTCCGCTTCCTCGCTCACTGACTCGCTGCGCTCGGTCG
TTCGGCTGCGGCGAGCGGTATCAGCTCACTCAAAGGCGGTAATACGGTTATCCACAGAATCAGGGGATAA
CGCAGGAAAGAACATGTGAGCAAAAGGCCAGCAAAAGGCCAGGAACCGTAAAAAGGCCGCGTTGCTGGCG
TTTTTCCATAGGCTCCGCCCCCCTGACGAGCATCACAAAAATCGACGCTCAAGTCAGAGGTGGCGAAACC
CGACAGGACTATAAAGATACCAGGCGTTTCCCCCTGGAAGCTCCCTCGTGCGCTCTCCTGTTCCGACCCT
GCCGCTTACCGGATACCTGTCCGCCTTTCTCCCTTCGGGAAGCGTGGCGCTTTCTCATAGCTCACGCTGT
AGGTATCTCAGTTCGGTGTAGGTCGTTCGCTCCAAGCTGGGCTGTGTGCACGAACCCCCCGTTCAGCCCG
ACCGCTGCGCCTTATCCGGTAACTATCGTCTTGAGTCCAACCCGGTAAGACACGACTTATCGCCACTGGC
AGCAGCCACTGGTAACAGGATTAGCAGAGCGAGGTATGTAGGCGGTGCTACAGAGTTCTTGAAGTGGTGG
CCTAACTACGGCTACACTAGAAGAACAGTATTTGGTATCTGCGCTCTGCTGAAGCCAGTTACCTTCGGAA
AAAGAGTTGGTAGCTCTTGATCCGGCAAACAAACCACCGCTGGTAGCGGTGGTTTTTTTGTTTGCAAGCA
GCAGATTACGCGCAGAAAAAAAGGATCTCAAGAAGATCCTTTGATCTTTTCTACGGGGTCTGACGCTCAG
TGGAACGAAAACTCACGTTAAGGGATTTTGGTCATGAGATTATCAAAAAGGATCTTCACCTAGATCCTTT
TAAATTAAAAATGAAGTTTTAAATCAATCTAAAGTATATATGAGTAAACTTGGTCTGACAGCGGCCGCAA
ATGCTAAACCACTGCAGTGGTTACCAGTGCTTGATCAGTGAGGCACCGATCTCAGCGATCTGCCTATTTC
GTTCGTCCATAGTGGCCTGACTCCCCGTCGTGTAGATCACTACGATTCGTGAGGGCTTACCATCAGGCCC
CAGCGCAGCAATGATGCCGCGAGAGCCGCGTTCACCGGCCCCCGATTTGTCAGCAATGAACCAGCCAGCA
GGGAGGGCCGAGCGAAGAAGTGGTCCTGCTACTTTGTCCGCCTCCATCCAGTCTATGAGCTGCTGTCGTG
ATGCTAGAGTAAGAAGTTCGCCAGTGAGTAGTTTCCGAAGAGTTGTGGCCATTGCTACTGGCATCGTGGT
ATCACGCTCGTCGTTCGGTATGGCTTCGTTCAACTCTGGTTCCCAGCGGTCAAGCCGGGTCACATGATCA
CCCATATTATGAAGAAATGCAGTCAGCTCCTTAGGGCCTCCGATCGTTGTCAGAAGTAAGTTGGCCGCGG
TGTTGTCGCTCATGGTAATGGCAGCACTACACAATTCTCTTACCGTCATGCCATCCGTAAGATGCTTTTC
CGTGACCGGCGAGTACTCAACCAAGTCGTTTTGTGAGTAGTGTATACGGCGACCAAGCTGCTCTTGCCCG
GCGTCTATACGGGACAACACCGCGCCACATAGCAGTACTTTGAAAGTGCTCATCATCGGGAATCGTTCTT
CGGGGCGGAAAGACTCAAGGATCTTGCCGCTATTGAGATCCAGTTCGATATAGCCCACTCTTGCACCCAG
TTGATCTTCAGCATCTTTTACTTTCACCAGCGTTTCGGGGTGTGCAAAAACAGGCAAGCAAAATGCCGCA
AAGAAGGGAATGAGTGCGACACGAAAATGTTGGATGCTCATACTCGTCCTTTTTCAATATTATTGAAGCA
TTTATCAGGGTTACTAGTACGTCTCTCAAGGATAAGTAAGTAATATTAAGGTACGGGAGGTATTGGACAG
GCCGCAATAAAATATCTTTATTTTCATTACATCTGTGTGTTGGTTTTTTGTGTGAATCGATAGTACTAAC
ATACGCTCTCCATCAAAACAAAACGAAACAAAACAAACTAGCAAAATAGGCTGTCCCCAGTGCAAGTGCA
GGTGCCAGAACATTTCTCT
Features (pLannotate 1.2.2; 23 found; start..end, strand, type, name):
     47..71      +  protein_bind   attB1: mutant version of attB; recombination site for the Gateway® BP reaction BP Clonase™
    171..193     +  promoter       CMV promoter (fragment): human cytomegalovirus (CMV) immediate early promoter
    279..301     +  promoter       CMV promoter (fragment): human cytomegalovirus (CMV) immediate early promoter
    334..354     -  protein_bind   attB4: mutant version of attB; core recombination site for the Gateway® BP reaction BP Clonase™
    370..407     +  promoter       minimal CMV promoter: human cytomegalovirus (CMV) immediate early promoter
    490..510     +  protein_bind   attB3: mutant version of attB; core recombination site for the Gateway® BP reaction BP Clonase™
    537..555     +  promoter       T3 promoter: promoter for bacteriophage T3 RNA polymerase
    619..637     -  promoter       T7 promoter: promoter for bacteriophage T7 RNA polymerase
    664..684     -  protein_bind   attB2: mutant version of attB; core recombination site for the Gateway® BP reaction BP Clonase™
    749..2401    +  CDS            luciferase: firefly luciferase synthetic luc2 version of the luciferase gene
   2405..2452    +  CDS            hCL1: non-ORF yeast peptide conferring ubiquitin-dependent degradation human codon-optimized
   2459..2575    +  CDS            hPEST: PEST degradation sequence from mouse ornithine decarboxylase human codon-optimized
   2624..2745    -  polyA_signal   SV40 poly(A) signal: SV40 polyadenylation signal
   2771..2902    -  CDS            LT_SV40 (fragment): Experimental evidence at protein level: Swiss-Prot protein existence level 1. Isoform 17kT antigen targets host RBL2 for degradation and promotes cell proliferation. Transactivates host cyclin A promoter through its J domain. From Simian virus 40 (SV40).
   2939..3296    +  promoter       SV40 promoter: SV40 enhancer and early promoter
   3327..4364    +  CDS            HygR: hygromycin B phosphotransferase confers resistance to hygromycin
   4388..4436    +  polyA_signal   poly(A) signal: synthetic polyadenylation signal
   4452..4583    +  CDS            TcR (fragment): tetracycline efflux protein; tet; confers resistance to tetracycline
   4763..5351    -  rep_origin     ori: high-copy-number ColE1/pMB1/pBR322/pUC origin of replication
   5551..6411    -  CDS            AmpR: β-lactamase confers resistance to ampicillin, carbenicillin, and related antibiotics
   6412..6453    -  promoter       AmpR promoter (fragment): bla
   6516..6564    +  polyA_signal   poly(A) signal: synthetic polyadenylation signal
   6578..6669    +  misc_feature   pause site: RNA polymerase II transcriptional pause signal from the human α2 globin gene
