[The description below was written by a language model from this plasmid's Addgene catalogue record and pLannotate feature annotations shown in this document.]
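Description:
pGL4_CRE-CMV-BC0502-luc2 is a 6.7 kb mammalian luciferase reporter plasmid built on the pGL4 backbone and designed as a cAMP/Ca2+ pathway sensor for barcoded, multiplexed cell-based assays. It is propagated in E. coli through a high-copy ColE1/pUC-type origin with ampicillin selection (AmpR). It also carries an SV40 enhancer/early promoter driving a hygromycin phosphotransferase gene with a synthetic poly(A) signal, which would allow selection of stably transfected mammalian cells. A synthetic poly(A) signal and an RNA polymerase II transcriptional pause site sit upstream of the sensor region, a standard pGL4 arrangement that limits read-through transcription from the backbone into the reporter.

The sensor cassette was assembled by multi-fragment Gateway cloning, as shown by the attB1, attB4, attB3 and attB2 sites separating its modules. The first module is the synthetic insert, six clustered cAMP response elements (CRE); the short hits annotated as CMV promoter fragments in this segment may reflect CRE-like motifs rather than a functional CMV enhancer. The second module is a minimal CMV promoter, which gives low basal transcription until CRE-binding factors are activated by cAMP or calcium signalling. The third module, flanked by opposing T3 and T7 promoter sequences, lies where the unique barcode (0502) would be expected, although the barcode itself is not annotated. Downstream is the firefly luc2 coding sequence fused to hCL1 and hPEST degradation sequences, which shorten reporter half-life and sharpen its kinetics, followed by an SV40 poly(A) signal. Pathway activity can therefore presumably be read as luminescence or by quantifying the transcribed barcode. The associated publication uses such sensors to profile ERBB receptor antagonists.
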