Addgene plasmid #214644: pGL4_CRE-CMV-BC0502-luc2
Purpose: barcoded assay, cAMP/Ca2+ sensor
Depositing lab: Michael Wehr. Depositing organization: Systasy Bioscience GmbH. Publication: Protocol for identifying properties of ERBB receptor antagonists using the barcoded ERBBprofiler assay. Popovic L, Rossner MJ, Wehr MC. STAR Protoc. 2024 Apr 16;5(2):102987. doi: 10.1016/j.xpro.2024.102987. PubMed 38635397.
Backbone
  Vector backbone: pGL4
  Vector type: Mammalian Expression, Luciferase
Growth in bacteria
  Bacterial resistance: Ampicillin, 100 μg/mL
  Growth temperature: 37°C
  Growth strain: DH5alpha
  Copy number: High Copy
Gene/Insert
  Gene/Insert name: 6x clustered CRE element with barcode 0502
  Species: Synthetic
  Cloning method: Gateway Cloning
Terms and licenses: Academic/Nonprofit Terms; Industry Terms: Not Available to Industry
How to cite: pGL4_CRE-CMV-BC0502-luc2 was a gift from Michael Wehr (Addgene plasmid # 214644 ; http://n2t.net/addgene:214644 ; RRID:Addgene_214644)
